Addgene plasmid #14153: pAG425GAL-ccdB
Purpose: (Empty Backbone)
Depositing lab: Susan Lindquist. Depositing organization: Whitehead Institute for Biomedical Research. Publication: A suite of Gateway cloning vectors for high-throughput genetic analysis in Saccharomyces cerevisiae. Alberti S, Gitler AD, Lindquist S. Yeast. 2007 Oct . 24(10):913-9. 10.1002/yea.1502 PubMed 17583893.
Backbone
  Vector backbone: pRS425
  Vector type: Yeast Expression ; Gateway Destination
  Selectable markers: LEU2
Growth in bacteria
  Bacterial resistance: Chloramphenicol and Ampicillin, 25 & 100 μg/mL
  Growth temperature: 37°C
  Growth strain: ccdB Survival
  Growth instructions: DB3.1, ccdB Survival
  Copy number: Unknown
Gene/Insert
  Gene/Insert name: None
  Cloning method: Gateway Cloning
  Sequencing primers: 5′ GAL1
Terms and licenses: Academic/Nonprofit Terms; Industry Terms: Not Available to Industry
Depositor comments: Type of plasmid: 2-micron. This plasmid contains the Gateway technology from Invitrogen; Invitrogen requires purchasing of Gateway Clonase for carrying out the Gateway recombinational cloning reaction http://www.invitrogen.com Please note that the full plasmid sequence is provided as a reference only, and may not match the exact sequence of the plasmid.
How to cite: pAG425GAL-ccdB was a gift from Susan Lindquist (Addgene plasmid # 14153 ; http://n2t.net/addgene:14153 ; RRID:Addgene_14153)
