[The description below was written by a language model from this plasmid's Addgene catalogue record and the feature table of its GenBank file.]
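Description:
pAG425GAL-ccdB is an empty Gateway destination vector for galactose-inducible protein expression in Saccharomyces cerevisiae, built on the pRS425 backbone and belonging to a suite of yeast Gateway vectors designed for high-throughput genetic analysis. The reference sequence is about 9.2 kb, though the depositor notes it may not match the physical plasmid exactly. As a shuttle plasmid, it carries the yeast 2-micron origin (which includes an FRT site native to that element) for episomal maintenance, with LEU2 under its own promoter as the auxotrophic marker for selection in leucine-deficient hosts. In E. coli it replicates from a high-copy ColE1/pUC-type origin and confers ampicillin resistance through beta-lactamase. An f1 origin and the lac, T3 and T7 promoter remnants flanking the cloning region are inherited from the pBluescript-derived pRS architecture.

The expression unit consists of the GAL1 promoter, including its Gal4-responsive upstream activating sequence, followed by the Gateway cassette and the CYC1 transcription terminator. The cassette is bounded by attR1 and attR2 sites and contains a chloramphenicol acetyltransferase gene driven by the lac UV5 promoter together with ccdB, whose gyrase-poisoning product kills standard E. coli strains. The unrecombined vector must therefore be propagated in ccdB-tolerant strains, under combined chloramphenicol and ampicillin selection. In an LR Clonase reaction, an attL-flanked open reading frame from an entry clone replaces the cassette. Loss of ccdB then provides counter-selection for correct recombinants in ordinary strains. The feature table shows no epitope or fluorescent tag flanking the att sites, so inserts are expressed without vector-encoded fusions, under Gal4-regulated, galactose-inducible control.
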