LOCUS       Exported 9235 bp ds-DNA circular SYN 12-MAY-2021
DEFINITION  synthetic circular DNA
ACCESSION   .
VERSION     .
KEYWORDS    pAG425GAL-ccdB
SOURCE      synthetic DNA construct
  ORGANISM  synthetic DNA construct
REFERENCE   1 (bases 1 to 9235)
  TITLE     S cerevisiae Advanced Gateway Destination Vectors
REFERENCE   2 (bases 1 to 9235)
  AUTHORS   .
  TITLE     Direct Submission
  JOURNAL   Exported May 12, 2021 from SnapGene Server 1.1.58
            http://www.snapgene.com
FEATURES             Location/Qualifiers
     source          1..9235
                     /organism="synthetic DNA construct"
                     /mol_type="other DNA"
     primer_bind     complement(10..28)
                     /label=pBRforEco
                     /note="pBR322 vectors, upsteam of EcoRI site, forward
                     primer"
     rep_origin      69..1411
                     /label=2u ori
                     /note="yeast 2u plasmid origin of replication"
     protein_bind    401..448
                     /label=FRT
                     /bound_moiety="FLP recombinase from the Saccharomyces
                     cerevisiae 2u plasmid"
                     /note="FLP-mediated recombination occurs in the 8-bp core
                     sequence TCTAGAAA (Turan and Bode, 2011)."
     promoter        1438..1542
                     /gene="bla"
                     /label=AmpR promoter
     CDS             1543..2403
                     /codon_start=1
                     /gene="bla"
                     /product="beta-lactamase"
                     /label=AmpR
                     /note="confers resistance to ampicillin, carbenicillin, and
                     related antibiotics"
                     /translation="MSIQHFRVALIPFFAAFCLPVFAHPETLVKVKDAEDQLGARVGYI
                     ELDLNSGKILESFRPEERFPMMSTFKVLLCGAVLSRIDAGQEQLGRRIHYSQNDLVEYS
                     PVTEKHLTDGMTVRELCSAAITMSDNTAANLLLTTIGGPKELTAFLHNMGDHVTRLDRW
                     EPELNEAIPNDERDTTMPVAMATTLRKLLTGELLTLASRQQLIDWMEADKVAGPLLRSA
                     LPAGWFIADKSGAGERGSRGIIAALGPDGKPSRIVVIYTTGSQATMDERNRQIAEIGAS
                     LIKHW"
     primer_bind     complement(1761..1780)
                     /label=Amp-R
                     /note="Ampicillin resistance gene, reverse primer"
     rep_origin      2574..3162
                     /direction=RIGHT
                     /label=ori
                     /note="high-copy-number ColE1/pMB1/pBR322/pUC origin of
                     replication"
     primer_bind     3063..3082
                     /label=pBR322ori-F
                     /note="pBR322 origin, forward primer"
     primer_bind     3316..3333
                     /label=L4440
                     /note="L4440 vector, forward primer"
     protein_bind    3450..3471
                     /label=CAP binding site
                     /bound_moiety="E. coli catabolite activator protein"
                     /note="CAP binding activates transcription in the presence
                     of cAMP."
     promoter        3486..3516
                     /label=lac promoter
                     /note="promoter for the E. coli lac operon"
     protein_bind    3524..3540
                     /label=lac operator
                     /bound_moiety="lac repressor encoded by lacI"
                     /note="The lac repressor binds to the lac operator to
                     inhibit transcription in E. coli. This inhibition can be
                     relieved by adding lactose or
                     isopropyl-beta-D-thiogalactopyranoside (IPTG)."
     primer_bind     3529..3551
                     /label=M13/pUC Reverse
                     /note="In lacZ gene"
     primer_bind     3548..3564
                     /label=M13 rev
                     /note="common sequencing primer, one of multiple similar
                     variants"
     primer_bind     3548..3564
                     /label=M13 Reverse
                     /note="In lacZ gene. Also called M13-rev"
     primer_bind     3583..3603
                     /label=T3
                     /note="T3 promoter, forward primer"
     promoter        3585..3603
                     /label=T3 promoter
                     /note="promoter for bacteriophage T3 RNA polymerase"
     promoter        3627..4068
                     /gene="S. cerevisiae GAL1"
                     /label=GAL1 promoter
                     /note="inducible promoter, regulated by Gal4"
     protein_bind    3627..3744
                     /label=UAS
                     /bound_moiety="Gal4"
                     /note="upstream activating sequence mediating
                     Gal4-dependent induction"
     primer_bind     4039..4062
                     /label=GAL1
                     /note="S. cerevisiae GAL1 promoter, forward primer"
     primer_bind     4083..4099
                     /label=SK primer
                     /note="common sequencing primer, one of multiple similar
                     variants"
     primer_bind     4083..4099
                     /label=pBluescriptSK
                     /note="For pBluescript vector"
     protein_bind    4107..4231
                     /gene="mutant version of attR"
                     /label=attR1
                     /bound_moiety="LR Clonase(TM)"
                     /note="recombination site for the Gateway(R) LR reaction"
     promoter        4256..4286
                     /label=lac UV5 promoter
                     /note="E. coli lac promoter with an ""up"" mutation"
     CDS             4340..4999
                     /codon_start=1
                     /gene="cat"
                     /product="chloramphenicol acetyltransferase"
                     /label=CmR
                     /note="confers resistance to chloramphenicol"
                     /translation="MEKKITGYTTVDISQWHRKEHFEAFQSVAQCTYNQTVQLDITAFL
                     KTVKKNKHKFYPAFIHILARLMNAHPEFRMAMKDGELVIWDSVHPCYTVFHEQTETFSS
                     LWSEYHDDFRQFLHIYSQDVACYGENLAYFPKGFIENMFFVSANPWVSFTSFDLNVANM
                     DNFFAPVFTMGKYYTQGDKVLMPLAIQVHHAVCDGFHVGRMLNELQQYCDEWQGGA"
     primer_bind     complement(4406..4425)
                     /label=CAT-R
                     /note="Chloramphenicol resistance gene, reverse primer"
     CDS             5341..5646
                     /codon_start=1
                     /gene="ccdB"
                     /product="CcdB, a bacterial toxin that poisons DNA gyrase"
                     /label=ccdB
                     /note="Plasmids containing the ccdB gene cannot be
                     propagated in standard E. coli strains."
                     /translation="MQFKVYTYKRESRYRLFVDVQSDIIDTPGRRMVIPLASARLLSDK
                     VSRELYPVVHIGDESWRMMTTDMASVPVSVIGEEVADLSHRENDIKNAINLMFWGI"
     primer_bind     5525..5544
                     /label=ccdB-fwd
                     /note="ccdB gene, forward primer"
     protein_bind    complement(5687..5811)
                     /gene="mutant version of attR"
                     /label=attR2
                     /bound_moiety="LR Clonase(TM)"
                     /note="recombination site for the Gateway(R) LR reaction"
     primer_bind     complement(5844..5860)
                     /label=KS primer
                     /note="common sequencing primer, one of multiple similar
                     variants"
     primer_bind     complement(5845..5861)
                     /label=pBluescriptKS
                     /note="For pBluescript vector"
     terminator      5863..6110
                     /gene="S. cerevisiae CYC1"
                     /label=CYC1 terminator
                     /note="transcription terminator for CYC1"
     primer_bind     complement(5879..5897)
                     /label=CYC1
                     /note="CYC1 transcription termination signal, reverse
                     primer"
     primer_bind     complement(6128..6147)
                     /label=T7
                     /note="T7 promoter, forward primer"
     promoter        complement(6129..6147)
                     /label=T7 promoter
                     /note="promoter for bacteriophage T7 RNA polymerase"
     primer_bind     complement(6157..6174)
                     /label=M13 Forward
                     /note="In lacZ gene. Also called M13-F20 or M13 (-21)
                     Forward"
     primer_bind     complement(6157..6173)
                     /label=M13 fwd
                     /note="common sequencing primer, one of multiple similar
                     variants"
     primer_bind     complement(6166..6188)
                     /label=M13/pUC Forward
                     /note="In lacZ gene"
     rep_origin      6314..6769
                     /direction=RIGHT
                     /label=f1 ori
                     /note="f1 bacteriophage origin of replication; arrow
                     indicates direction of (+) strand synthesis"
     primer_bind     complement(6401..6420)
                     /label=F1ori-R
                     /note="F1 origin, reverse primer"
     primer_bind     6611..6632
                     /label=F1ori-F
                     /note="F1 origin, forward primer"
     promoter        7070..7477
                     /gene="S. cerevisiae LEU2"
                     /label=LEU2 promoter
     CDS             7478..8572
                     /codon_start=1
                     /gene="S. cerevisiae LEU2"
                     /product="3-isopropylmalate dehydrogenase, required for
                     leucine biosynthesis"
                     /label=LEU2
                     /note="yeast auxotrophic marker"
                     /translation="MSAPKKIVVLPGDHVGQEITAEAIKVLKAISDVRSNVKFDFENHL
                     IGGAAIDATGVPLPDEALEASKKADAVLLGAVGGPKWGTGSVRPEQGLLKIRKELQLYA
                     NLRPCNFASDSLLDLSPIKPQFAKGTDFVVVRELVGGIYFGKRKEDDGDGVAWDSEQYT
                     VPEVQRITRMAAFMALQHEPPLPIWSLDKANVLASSRLWRKTVEETIKNEFPTLKVQHQ
                     LIDSAAMILVKNPTHLNGIIITSNMFGDIISDEASVIPGSLGLLPSASLASLPDKNTAF
                     GLYEPCHGSAPDLPKNKVNPIATILSAAMMLKLSLNLPEEGKAIEDAVKKVLDAGIRTG
                     DLGGSNSTTEVGDAVAEEVKKILA"
     primer_bind     complement(9066..9085)
                     /label=pRS-marker
                     /note="pRS vectors, use to sequence yeast selectable
                     marker"
     primer_bind     9185..9207
                     /label=pGEX 3'
                     /note="pGEX vectors, reverse primer"
ORIGIN
        1 gacgaaaggg cctcgtgata cgcctatttt tataggttaa tgtcatgata ataatggttt
       61 cttagtatga tccaatatca aaggaaatga tagcattgaa ggatgagact aatccaattg
      121 aggagtggca gcatatagaa cagctaaagg gtagtgctga aggaagcata cgataccccg
      181 catggaatgg gataatatca caggaggtac tagactacct ttcatcctac ataaatagac
      241 gcatataagt acgcatttaa gcataaacac gcactatgcc gttcttctca tgtatatata
      301 tatacaggca acacgcagat ataggtgcga cgtgaacagt gagctgtatg tgcgcagctc
      361 gcgttgcatt ttcggaagcg ctcgttttcg gaaacgcttt gaagttccta ttccgaagtt
      421 cctattctct agaaagtata ggaacttcag agcgcttttg aaaaccaaaa gcgctctgaa
      481 gacgcacttt caaaaaacca aaaacgcacc ggactgtaac gagctactaa aatattgcga
      541 ataccgcttc cacaaacatt gctcaaaagt atctctttgc tatatatctc tgtgctatat
      601 ccctatataa cctacccatc cacctttcgc tccttgaact tgcatctaaa ctcgacctct
      661 acatttttta tgtttatctc tagtattact ctttagacaa aaaaattgta gtaagaacta
      721 ttcatagagt gaatcgaaaa caatacgaaa atgtaaacat ttcctatacg tagtatatag
      781 agacaaaata gaagaaaccg ttcataattt tctgaccaat gaagaatcat caacgctatc
      841 actttctgtt cacaaagtat gcgcaatcca catcggtata gaatataatc ggggatgcct
      901 ttatcttgaa aaaatgcacc cgcagcttcg ctagtaatca gtaaacgcgg gaagtggagt
      961 caggcttttt ttatggaaga gaaaatagac accaaagtag ccttcttcta accttaacgg
     1021 acctacagtg caaaaagtta tcaagagact gcattataga gcgcacaaag gagaaaaaaa
     1081 gtaatctaag atgctttgtt agaaaaatag cgctctcggg atgcattttt gtagaacaaa
     1141 aaagaagtat agattctttg ttggtaaaat agcgctctcg cgttgcattt ctgttctgta
     1201 aaaatgcagc tcagattctt tgtttgaaaa attagcgctc tcgcgttgca tttttgtttt
     1261 acaaaaatga agcacagatt cttcgttggt aaaatagcgc tttcgcgttg catttctgtt
     1321 ctgtaaaaat gcagctcaga ttctttgttt gaaaaattag cgctctcgcg ttgcattttt
     1381 gttctacaaa atgaagcaca gatgcttcgt tcaggtggca cttttcgggg aaatgtgcgc
     1441 ggaaccccta tttgtttatt tttctaaata cattcaaata tgtatccgct catgagacaa
     1501 taaccctgat aaatgcttca ataatattga aaaaggaaga gtatgagtat tcaacatttc
     1561 cgtgtcgccc ttattccctt ttttgcggca ttttgccttc ctgtttttgc tcacccagaa
     1621 acgctggtga aagtaaaaga tgctgaagat cagttgggtg cacgagtggg ttacatcgaa
     1681 ctggatctca acagcggtaa gatccttgag agttttcgcc ccgaagaacg ttttccaatg
     1741 atgagcactt ttaaagttct gctatgtggc gcggtattat cccgtattga cgccgggcaa
     1801 gagcaactcg gtcgccgcat acactattct cagaatgact tggttgagta ctcaccagtc
     1861 acagaaaagc atcttacgga tggcatgaca gtaagagaat tatgcagtgc tgccataacc
     1921 atgagtgata acactgcggc caacttactt ctgacaacga tcggaggacc gaaggagcta
     1981 accgcttttt tgcacaacat gggggatcat gtaactcgcc ttgatcgttg ggaaccggag
     2041 ctgaatgaag ccataccaaa cgacgagcgt gacaccacga tgcctgtagc aatggcaaca
     2101 acgttgcgca aactattaac tggcgaacta cttactctag cttcccggca acaattaata
     2161 gactggatgg aggcggataa agttgcagga ccacttctgc gctcggccct tccggctggc
     2221 tggtttattg ctgataaatc tggagccggt gagcgtgggt ctcgcggtat cattgcagca
     2281 ctggggccag atggtaagcc ctcccgtatc gtagttatct acacgacggg gagtcaggca
     2341 actatggatg aacgaaatag acagatcgct gagataggtg cctcactgat taagcattgg
     2401 taactgtcag accaagttta ctcatatata ctttagattg atttaaaact tcatttttaa
     2461 tttaaaagga tctaggtgaa gatccttttt gataatctca tgaccaaaat cccttaacgt
     2521 gagttttcgt tccactgagc gtcagacccc gtagaaaaga tcaaaggatc ttcttgagat
     2581 cctttttttc tgcgcgtaat ctgctgcttg caaacaaaaa aaccaccgct accagcggtg
     2641 gtttgtttgc cggatcaaga gctaccaact ctttttccga aggtaactgg cttcagcaga
     2701 gcgcagatac caaatactgt tcttctagtg tagccgtagt taggccacca cttcaagaac
     2761 tctgtagcac cgcctacata cctcgctctg ctaatcctgt taccagtggc tgctgccagt
     2821 ggcgataagt cgtgtcttac cgggttggac tcaagacgat agttaccgga taaggcgcag
     2881 cggtcgggct gaacgggggg ttcgtgcaca cagcccagct tggagcgaac gacctacacc
     2941 gaactgagat acctacagcg tgagctatga gaaagcgcca cgcttcccga agggagaaag
     3001 gcggacaggt atccggtaag cggcagggtc ggaacaggag agcgcacgag ggagcttcca
     3061 gggggaaacg cctggtatct ttatagtcct gtcgggtttc gccacctctg acttgagcgt
     3121 cgatttttgt gatgctcgtc aggggggcgg agcctatgga aaaacgccag caacgcggcc
     3181 tttttacggt tcctggcctt ttgctggcct tttgctcaca tgttctttcc tgcgttatcc
     3241 cctgattctg tggataaccg tattaccgcc tttgagtgag ctgataccgc tcgccgcagc
     3301 cgaacgaccg agcgcagcga gtcagtgagc gaggaagcgg aagagcgccc aatacgcaaa
     3361 ccgcctctcc ccgcgcgttg gccgattcat taatgcagct ggcacgacag gtttcccgac
     3421 tggaaagcgg gcagtgagcg caacgcaatt aatgtgagtt agctcactca ttaggcaccc
     3481 caggctttac actttatgct tccggctcgt atgttgtgtg gaattgtgag cggataacaa
     3541 tttcacacag gaaacagcta tgaccatgat tacgccaagc gcgcaattaa ccctcactaa
     3601 agggaacaaa agctggagct ctagtacgga ttagaagccg ccgagcgggt gacagccctc
     3661 cgaaggaaga ctctcctccg tgcgtcctcg tcttcaccgg tcgcgttcct gaaacgcaga
     3721 tgtgcctcgc gccgcactgc tccgaacaat aaagattcta caatactagc ttttatggtt
     3781 atgaagagga aaaattggca gtaacctggc cccacaaacc ttcaaatgaa cgaatcaaat
     3841 taacaaccat aggatgataa tgcgattagt tttttagcct tatttctggg gtaattaatc
     3901 agcgaagcga tgatttttga tctattaaca gatatataaa tgcaaaaact gcataaccac
     3961 tttaactaat actttcaaca ttttcggttt gtattacttc ttattcaaat gtaataaaag
     4021 tatcaacaaa aaattgttaa tatacctcta tactttaacg tcaaggagaa aaaaccccgg
     4081 attctagaac tagtggatcc cccatcacaa gtttgtacaa aaaagctgaa cgagaaacgt
     4141 aaaatgatat aaatatcaat atattaaatt agattttgca taaaaaacag actacataat
     4201 actgtaaaac acaacatatc cagtcactat ggcggccgca ttaggcaccc caggctttac
     4261 actttatgct tccggctcgt ataatgtgtg gattttgagt taggatccgt cgagattttc
     4321 aggagctaag gaagctaaaa tggagaaaaa aatcactgga tataccaccg ttgatatatc
     4381 ccaatggcat cgtaaagaac attttgaggc atttcagtca gttgctcaat gtacctataa
     4441 ccagaccgtt cagctggata ttacggcctt tttaaagacc gtaaagaaaa ataagcacaa
     4501 gttttatccg gcctttattc acattcttgc ccgcctgatg aatgctcatc cggaattccg
     4561 tatggcaatg aaagacggtg agctggtgat atgggatagt gttcaccctt gttacaccgt
     4621 tttccatgag caaactgaaa cgttttcatc gctctggagt gaataccacg acgatttccg
     4681 gcagtttcta cacatatatt cgcaagatgt ggcgtgttac ggtgaaaacc tggcctattt
     4741 ccctaaaggg tttattgaga atatgttttt cgtctcagcc aatccctggg tgagtttcac
     4801 cagttttgat ttaaacgtgg ccaatatgga caacttcttc gcccccgttt tcaccatggg
     4861 caaatattat acgcaaggcg acaaggtgct gatgccgctg gcgattcagg ttcatcatgc
     4921 cgtttgtgat ggcttccatg tcggcagaat gcttaatgaa ttacaacagt actgcgatga
     4981 gtggcagggc ggggcgtaaa cgcgtggatc cggcttacta aaagccagat aacagtatgc
     5041 gtatttgcgc gctgattttt gcggtataag aatatatact gatatgtata cccgaagtat
     5101 gtcaaaaaga ggtatgctat gaagcagcgt attacagtga cagttgacag cgacagctat
     5161 cagttgctca aggcatatat gatgtcaata tctccggtct ggtaagcaca accatgcaga
     5221 atgaagcccg tcgtctgcgt gccgaacgct ggaaagcgga aaatcaggaa gggatggctg
     5281 aggtcgcccg gtttattgaa atgaacggct cttttgctga cgagaacagg ggctggtgaa
     5341 atgcagttta aggtttacac ctataaaaga gagagccgtt atcgtctgtt tgtggatgta
     5401 cagagtgata ttattgacac gcccgggcga cggatggtga tccccctggc cagtgcacgt
     5461 ctgctgtcag ataaagtctc ccgtgaactt tacccggtgg tgcatatcgg ggatgaaagc
     5521 tggcgcatga tgaccaccga tatggccagt gtgccggtct ccgttatcgg ggaagaagtg
     5581 gctgatctca gccaccgcga aaatgacatc aaaaacgcca ttaacctgat gttctgggga
     5641 atataaatgt caggctccct tatacacagc cagtctgcag gtcgaccata gtgactggat
     5701 atgttgtgtt ttacagtatt atgtagtctg ttttttatgc aaaatctaat ttaatatatt
     5761 gatatttata tcattttacg tttctcgttc agctttcttg tacaaagtgg tgatgggctg
     5821 caggaattcg atatcaagct tatcgatacc gtcgacctcg agtcatgtaa ttagttatgt
     5881 cacgcttaca ttcacgccct ccccccacat ccgctctaac cgaaaaggaa ggagttagac
     5941 aacctgaagt ctaggtccct atttattttt ttatagttat gttagtatta agaacgttat
     6001 ttatatttca aatttttctt ttttttctgt acagacgcgt gtacgcatgt aacattatac
     6061 tgaaaacctt gcttgagaag gttttgggac gctcgaaggc tttaatttgc ggccggtacc
     6121 caattcgccc tatagtgagt cgtattacgc gcgctcactg gccgtcgttt tacaacgtcg
     6181 tgactgggaa aaccctggcg ttacccaact taatcgcctt gcagcacatc cccctttcgc
     6241 cagctggcgt aatagcgaag aggcccgcac cgatcgccct tcccaacagt tgcgcagcct
     6301 gaatggcgaa tggnnnnnnn nnnnnnnnnn nnnnnnnnnn nnnnnnnnnn nnnnnnnnnn
     6361 nnnnnnnnnn nnnnnnnnnn nnnnnnnnnn nnnnnnnnnn nnnnnnnnnn nnnnnnnnnn
     6421 nnnnnnnnnn nnnnnnncnn nnnnnnnnnn nnnnnnnnnn nnnnnnnnnn nnnnnnnnnn
     6481 nnnnnnnnnn nnnnnnnnnn nnnnnnnnnn nnnnnnnnnn nnnnnnnnna nnnnnnnnnn
     6541 nnnnnnnnnn nnnnnnnnnn nnnnnnnnnn nnnnnnnnnc ctttgacgtt ggagtccacg
     6601 ttctttaata gtggactctt gttccaaact ggaacaacac tcaaccctat ctcggtctat
     6661 tcttttgatt tataagggat tttgccgatt tcggcctatt ggttaaaaaa tgagctgatt
     6721 taacaaaaat ttaacgcgaa ttttaacaaa atattaacgc ttacaatttc ctgatgcggt
     6781 attttctcct tacgcatctg tgcggtattt cacaccgcat atcgaccggt cgaggagaac
     6841 ttctagtata tctacatacc taatattatt gccttattaa aaatggaatc ccaacaatta
     6901 catcaaaatc cacattctct tcaaaatcaa ttgtcctgta cttccttgtt catgtgtgtt
     6961 caaaaacgtt atatttatag gataattata ctctatttct caacaagtaa ttggttgttt
     7021 ggccgagcgg tctaaggcgc ctgattcaag aaatatcttg accgcagtta actgtgggaa
     7081 tactcaggta tcgtaagatg caagagttcg aatctcttag caaccattat ttttttcctc
     7141 aacataacga gaacacacag gggcgctatc gcacagaatc aaattcgatg actggaaatt
     7201 ttttgttaat ttcagaggtc gcctgacgca tatacctttt tcaactgaaa aattgggaga
     7261 aaaaggaaag gtgagagcgc cggaaccggc ttttcatata gaatagagaa gcgttcatga
     7321 ctaaatgctt gcatcacaat acttgaagtt gacaatatta tttaaggacc tattgttttt
     7381 tccaataggt ggttagcaat cgtcttactt tctaactttt cttacctttt acatttcagc
     7441 aatatatata tatatatttc aaggatatac cattctaatg tctgccccta agaagatcgt
     7501 cgttttgcca ggtgaccacg ttggtcaaga aatcacagcc gaagccatta aggttcttaa
     7561 agctatttct gatgttcgtt ccaatgtcaa gttcgatttc gaaaatcatt taattggtgg
     7621 tgctgctatc gatgctacag gtgttccact tccagatgag gcgctggaag cctccaagaa
     7681 ggctgatgcc gttttgttag gtgctgtggg tggtcctaaa tggggtaccg gtagtgttag
     7741 acctgaacaa ggtttactaa aaatccgtaa agaacttcaa ttgtacgcca acttaagacc
     7801 atgtaacttt gcatccgact ctcttttaga cttatctcca atcaagccac aatttgctaa
     7861 aggtactgac ttcgttgttg tcagagaatt agtgggaggt atttactttg gtaagagaaa
     7921 ggaagacgat ggtgatggtg tcgcttggga tagtgaacaa tacaccgttc cagaagtgca
     7981 aagaatcaca agaatggccg ctttcatggc cctacaacat gagccaccat tgcctatttg
     8041 gtccttggat aaagctaatg ttttggcctc ttcaagatta tggagaaaaa ctgtggagga
     8101 aaccatcaag aacgaattcc ctacattgaa ggttcaacat caattgattg attctgccgc
     8161 catgatccta gttaagaacc caacccacct aaatggtatt ataatcacca gcaacatgtt
     8221 tggtgatatc atctccgatg aagcctccgt tatcccaggt tccttgggtt tgttgccatc
     8281 tgcgtccttg gcctctttgc cagacaagaa caccgcattt ggtttgtacg aaccatgcca
     8341 cggttctgct ccagatttgc caaagaataa ggtcaaccct atcgccacta tcttgtctgc
     8401 tgcaatgatg ttgaaattgt cattgaactt gcctgaagaa ggtaaggcca ttgaagatgc
     8461 agttaaaaag gttttggatg caggtatcag aactggtgat ttaggtggtt ccaacagtac
     8521 caccgaagtc ggtgatgctg tcgccgaaga agttaagaaa atccttgctt aaaaagattc
     8581 tcttttttta tgatatttgt acataaactt tataaatgaa attcataata gaaacgacac
     8641 gaaattacaa aatggaatat gttcataggg tagacgaaac tatatacgca atctacatac
     8701 atttatcaag aaggagaaaa aggaggatgt aaaggaatac aggtaagcaa attgatacta
     8761 atggctcaac gtgataagga aaaagaattg cactttaaca ttaatattga caaggaggag
     8821 ggcaccacac aaaaagttag gtgtaacaga aaatcatgaa actatgattc ctaatttata
     8881 tattggagga ttttctctaa aaaaaaaaaa atacaacaaa taaaaaacac tcaatgacct
     8941 gaccatttga tggagtttaa gtcaatacct tcttgaacca tttcccataa tggtgaaagt
     9001 tccctcaaga attttactct gtcagaaacg gccttaacga cgtagtcgat atggtgcact
     9061 ctcagtacaa tctgctctga tgccgcatag ttaagccagc cccgacaccc gccaacaccc
     9121 gctgacgcgc cctgacgggc ttgtctgctc ccggcatccg cttacagaca agctgtgacc
     9181 gtctccggga gctgcatgtg tcagaggttt tcaccgtcat caccgaaacg cgcga
//
