>Addgene plasmid #14153 | pAG425GAL-ccdB | addgene partial sequence | sequence record 20424 | 14153 with pRS_marker
GTCGTTAAGGCCGTTTCTGACAGAGTAAAATTCTTGAGGGAACTTTCACCATTATGGGAAATGGTTCAAG
AAGGTATTGACTTAAACTCCATCAAATGGTCAGGTCATTGAGTGTTTTTTATTTGTTGTATTTTTTTTTT
TTTAGAGAAAATCCTCCAATATATAAATTAGGAATCATAGTTTCATGATTTTCTGTTACACCTAACTTTT
TGTGTGGTGCCCTCCTCCTTGTCAATATTAATGTTAAAGTGCAATTCTTTTTCCTTATCACGTTGAGCCA
TTAGTATCAATTTGCTTACCTGTATTCCTTTACATCCTCCTTTTTCTCCTTCTTGATAAATGTATGTAGA
TTGCGTATATAGTTTCGTCTACCCTATGAACATATTCCATTTTGTAATTTCGTGTCGTTTCTATTATGAA
TTTCATTTATAAAGTTTATGTACAAATATCATAAAAAAAGAGAATCTTTTTAAGCAAGGATTTTCTTAAC
TTCTTCGGCGACAGCATCACCGACTTCGGTGGTACTGTTGGAACCACCTAAATCACCAGTTCTGATACCT
GCATCCAAAACCTTTTTAACTGCATCTTCAATGGCCTTACCTTCTTCAGGCAAGTTCAATGACAATTTCA
ACATCATTGCAGCAGACAAGATAGTGGCGATAGGGTTGACCTTATTCTTTG
