>Addgene plasmid #14153 | pAG425GAL-ccdB | addgene partial sequence | sequence record 20425 | 14153 with GW5
GCATAAAGTGTAAAGCCTGGGGGGTGGCCTAATGCGGCCGCCATAGTGACTGGATATGTTGTGTTTTACA
GTATTATGTAGTCTGTTTTTTATGCAAAATCTAATTTAATATATTGATATTTATATCATTTTACGTTTCT
CGTTCAGCTTTTTTGTACAAACTTGTGATGGGGGATCCACTAGTTCTAGAATCCGGGGTTTTTTCTCCTT
GACGTTAAAGTATAGAGGTATATTAACAATTTTTTGTTGATACTTTTATTACATTTGAATAAGAAGTAAT
ACAAACCGAAAATGTTGAAAGTATTAGTTAAAGTGGTTATGCAGTTTTTGCATTTATATATCTGTTAATA
GATCAAAAATCATCGCTTCGCTGATTAATTACCCCAGAAATAAGGCTAAAAAACTAATCGCATTATCATC
CTATGGTTGTTAATTTGATTCGTTCATTTGAAGGTTTGTGGGGCCAGGTTACTGCCAATTTTTCCTCTTC
ATAACCATAAAAGCTAGTATTGTAGAATCTTTATTGTTCGGAGCAGTGCGGCGCGAGGCACATCTGCGTT
TCAGGAACGCGACCGGTGAAGACGAGGACGCACGGAGGAGAGTCTTCCTTCGGAGGGCTGTCACCCGCTC
GGCGGCTTCTA
