>Addgene plasmid #14153 | pAG425GAL-ccdB | addgene partial sequence | sequence record 20426 | 14153 with GW3
AGTGGCTGATCTCAGCCACCGCGAAAATGACATCAAAAACGCCATTAACCTGATGTTCTGGGGAATATAA
ATGTCAGGCTCCCTTATACACAGCCAGTCTGCAGGTCGACCATAGTGACTGGATATGTTGTGTTTTACAG
TATTATGTAGTCTGTTTTTTATGCAAAATCTAATTTAATATATTGATATTTATATCATTTTACGTTTCTC
GTTCAGCTTTCTTGTACAAAGTGGTGATGGGCTGCAGGAATTCGATATCAAGCTTATCGATACCGTCGAC
CTCGAGTCATGTAATTAGTTATGTCACGCTTACATTCACGCCCTCCCCCCACATCCGCTCTAACCGAAAA
GGAAGGAGTTAGACAACCTGAAGTCTAGGTCCCTATTTATTTTTTTATAGTTATGTTAGTATTAAGAACG
TTATTTATATTTCAAATTTTTCTTTTTTTTCTGTACAGACGCGTGTACGCATGTAACATTATACTGAAAA
CCTTGCTTGAGAAGGTTTTGGGACGCTCGAAGGCTTTAATTTGCGGCCGGTACCCAATTCGCCCTATAGT
GAGTCGTATTACGCGCGCTCACTGGCCGTCGTTTTACAACGTCGTGACTGGGAAAACCCTGGCGTTACCC
AACTTAATCGCCTTGC
