>Addgene plasmid #14153 | pAG425GAL-ccdB | addgene partial sequence | sequence record 60436 | pGEX-3 5'-CCGGGAGCTGCATGTGTCAGAGG-3'
GAGAAGGGCCTCGTGATACGCCTATTTTTATAGGTTAATGTCATGATAATAATGGTTTCTTAGTATGATC
CAATATCAAAGGAAATGATAGCATTGAAGGATGAGACTAATCCAATTGAGGAGTGGCAGCATATAGAACA
GCTAAAGGGTAGTGCTGAAGGAAGCATACGATACCCCGCATGGAATGGGATAATATCACAGGAGGTACTA
GACTACCTTTCATCCTACATAAATAGACGCATATAAGTACGCATTTAAGCATAAACACGCACTATGCCGT
TCTTCTCATGTATATATATATACAGGCAACACGCAGATATAGGTGCGACGTGAACAGTGAGCTGTATGTG
CGCAGCTCGCGTTGCATTTTCGGAAGCGCTCGTTTTCGGAAACGCTTTGAAGTTCCTATTCCGAAGTTCC
TATTCTCTAGAAAGTATAGGAACTTCAGAGCGCTTTTGAAAACCAAAAGCGCTCTGAAGACGCACTTTCA
AAAAACCAAAAACGCACCGGACTGTAACGAGCTACTAAAATATTGCGAATACCGCTTCCACAAACATTGC
TCAAAAGTATCTCTTTGCTATATATCTCTGTGCTATATCCCTATATAACCTACCCATCCACCTTTCGCTC
CTTGAACTTGCATCTAAACTCGACCTCTACATTTTTTATGTTTATCTCTAGTATTACTCTTTAGACAAAA
AAATTGTAGTAAGAACTATTCATAGAGTGAATCGAAAACAATACGAAAATGTAAACATTTCCTATACGTA
GTATATAGAGACAAAATAGAAGAAACCGTTCATAATTTTCTGACCAATGAAGAATCATCAACGCTATCAC
TTTCTGTTCACAAAGTATGCGCAATCCACATC
